>Addgene plasmid #60519 | pSBbi-RN | depositor full sequence | sequence record 97527 | pSBbi-RN sequence 6820 bps
GGATCCCTATACAGTTGAAGTCGGAAGTTTACATACACTTAAGTTGGAGTCATTAAAACTCGTTTTTCAA
CTACTCCACAAATTTCTTGTTAACAAACAATAGTTTTGGCAAGTCAGTTAGGACATCTACTTTGTGCATG
ACACAAGTCATTTTTCCAACAATTGTTTACAGACAGATTATTTCACTTATAATTCACTGTATCACAATTC
CAGTGGGTCAGAAGTTTACATACACTAAGTTCGACTCCTCTGCAGAATGCGGCGATGTTTCGGTAAGGGG
TCCGCTATCTAGTAGGCCCAGCTGGTTCTTTCCGCCTCAGAAGCCATAGAGCCCACCGCATCCCCAGCAT
GCCTGCTATTGTCTTCCCAATCCTCCCCCTTGCTGTCCTGCCCCACCCCACCCCCCAGAATAGAATGACA
CCTACTCAGACAATGCGATGCAATTTCCTCATTTTATTAGGAAAGGACAGTGGGAGTGGCACCTTCCAGG
GTCAAGGAAGGCACGGGGGAGGGGCAAACAACAGATGGCTGGCAACTAGAAGGCACAGTCGAGGCTGATC
AGCGAGCTCTAGAGAATTGATCCCCAAGCTTGGCCTGACAGGCCTTCGAATTAGAGAGAAGGAAAGACGC
AACCAGGAAGCCCACCAAGAGAAAGAGGCATTTCCTGAAAAGATTCCCCTTTTTGGAGAGCCCTACAAGG
TATTTACTGAACACTAGACATTGAAGTCCTGATTTATCACAATGTTGAACCCTATGATGAAACAATTCAG
TATAATTGAGTTCGAAACTCGAGCCATGGTGGCCTCAGAGGCCAGCTTGGGGTAGTTTTCACGACACCTT
AAATGGAAGAAAAAAACTTTGAACCACTGTCTGAGGCTTGAGAATGAACCAAGATCCAAACTCAAAAAGG
GCAAATTCCAAGGAGAATTACATCAAGTGCCAAGCTGGCCTAACTTCAGTCTCCACCCACTCAGTATGGG
GAAACTCCATCGCATAAAACCCCTCCCCCCAACCTAAAGACGACGTACTCCAAAAGCTCGAGAACTAATC
GAGGTGCCTGGACGGCGCCCGGTACTCCGTGGAGTCACATGAAGCGACGGCTGAGGACGGAAAGGCCCTT
TTCCTTTGTGTGGGTGACTCACCCGCCCGCTCTCCCGAGCGCCGCGTCCTCCATTTTGAGCTCCCTGCAG
CAGGGCCGGGAAGCGGCCATCTTTCCGCTCACGCAACTGGTGCCGACCGGGCCAGCCTTGCCGCCCAGGG
CGGGGCGATACACGGCGGCGCGAGGCCAGGCACCAGAGCAGGCCGGCCAGCTTGAGACTACCCCCGTCCG
ATTCTCGGTGGCCGCGCTCGCAGGCCCCGCCTCGCCGAACATGTGCGCTGGGACGCACGGGCCCCGTCGC
CGCCCGCGGCCCCAAAAACCGAAATACCAGTGTGCAGATCTTGGCCCGCATTTACAAGACTATCTTGCCA
GAAAAAAAGCGTCGCAGCAGGTCATCAAAAATTTTAAATGGCTAGAGACTTATCGAAAGCAGCGAGACAG
GCGCGAAGGTGCCACCAGATTCGCACGCGGCGGCCCCAGCGCCCAGGCCAAGCCTCAACTCAAGCACGAG
GCGAAGGGGCTCCTTAAGCGCAAGGCCTCGAACTCTCCCACCCACTTCCAACCCGAAGCTCGGGATCAAG
AATCACGTACTGCAGCCAGGGGCGTGGAAGTAATTCAAGGCACGCAAGGGCCATAACCCGTAAAGAGGCC
AGGCCCGCGGGAACCACACACGGCACTTACCTGTGTTCTGGCGGCAAACCCGTTGCGAAAAAGAACGTTC
ACGGCGACTACTGCACTTATATACGGTTCTCCCCCACCCTCGGGAAAAAGGCGGAGCCAGTACACGACAT
CACTTTCCCAGTTTACCCCGCGCCACCTTCTCTAGGCACCGGTTCAATTGCCGACCCCTCCCCCCAACTT
CTCGGGGACTGTGGGCGATGTGCGCTCTGCCCACTGACGGGCACCGGAGCCTCTAGGCGAGACCCTGTCT
CACAAAATAAAGTAAGCCCGGACTGAGTGCGGAAAGGCGGGCCTGGCGGGTCTGGTCTCCCCATGCGGGC
CACCAGAGGCCCTGCAGCCTTCAGTCGCTTGAAGGGGTAATGGCGCTTCCACTCACAAACATGGCGGACA
GAGCGTGTGAACGAGATGAACAGCCCCTCAAAAATATGGCCGCCGAGGCTGGACGGCCGTGCCCCAGCAG
CACCGCCTCCGCGCCCCACGTGATCTCTCGCCGGGCACAGCGCTGACCGCGGAGGTCCAACCGGAAGAAT
GTCCGGATTGGACATTCGGAAGAGGGCCCGCCTTCCCTGGGGAATCTCTGCGCACGCGCAGAACGCTTCG
ACCAATGAAAACACAGGAAGCCGTCCGCGCAACCGCGTTGCGTCACTTCTGCCGCCCCTGTTTCAAGGTA
TATAGCCGTAGACGGAACTTCGCCTTTCTCTCGGCCTTAGCGCCATTTTTTTGGGTGAGTGTTTTTTGGT
TCCTGCGTTGGGATTCCGTGTACAATCCATAGACATCTGACCTCGGCACTTAGCATCATCACAGCAAACT
AACTGTAGCCTTTCTCTCTTTCCCTGTAGAAACCTCTGCACCTGAGGCCACCATGTTGAGCAAGGGCGAG
GAGGTCATCAAAGAGTTCATGCGCTTCAAGGTGCGCATGGAGGGCTCCATGAACGGCCATGAGTTCGAGA
TCGAGGGCGAGGGCGAGGGCCGCCCCTACGAGGGCACCCAGACCGCCAAGCTGAAGGTGACCAAGGGCGG
CCCCCTGCCCTTCGCCTGGGACATCCTGTCCCCCCAGTTCATGTACGGCTCCAAGGCGTACGTGAAGCAC
CCCGCCGACATCCCCGATTACAAGAAGCTGTCCTTCCCCGAGGGCTTCAAGTGGGAGCGCGTGATGAACT
TCGAGGACGGCGGTCTGGTGACCGTGACCCAGGACTCCTCCCTGCAGGACGGCACGCTGATCTACAAGGT
GAAGATGCGCGGCACCAACTTCCCCCCCGACGGCCCCGTAATGCAGAAGAAGACAATGGGCTGGGAGGCC
TCCACCGAGCGCCTGTACCCCCGCGACGGCGTGCTGAAGGGCGAGATCCACCAGGCCCTGAAGCTGAAGG
ACGGCGGCCACTACCTGGTGGAGTTCAAGACCATCTACATGGCCAAGAAGCCCGTGCAACTGCCCGGCTA
CTACTACGTGGACACCAAGCTGGACATCACCTCCCACAACGAGGACTACACCATCGTGGAACAGTACGAG
CGCTCCGAGGGCCGCCACCACCTGTTCCTGTACGGCATGGACGAGCTGTACAAGGGCAGTGGAGCTACTA
ACTTCAGCCTGCTGAAGCAGGCTGGTGACGTCGAGGAGAATCCTGGCCCCATGATTGAACAAGATGGATT
GCACGCAGGTTCTCCGGCCGCTTGGGTGGAGAGGCTATTCGGCTATGACTGGGCACAACAGACAATCGGC
TGCTCTGATGCCGCCGTGTTCCGGCTGTCAGCGCAGGGGCGCCCGGTTCTTTTTGTCAAGACCGACCTGT
CCGGTGCCCTGAATGAACTGCAGGACGAGGCAGCGCGGCTATCGTGGCTGGCCACGACGGGCGTTCCTTG
CGCAGCTGTGCTCGACGTTGTCACTGAAGCGGGAAGGGACTGGCTGCTATTGGGCGAAGTGCCGGGGCAG
GATCTCCTGTCATCTCACCTTGCTCCTGCCGAGAAAGTATCCATCATGGCTGATGCAATGCGGCGGCTGC
ATACGCTTGATCCGGCTACCTGCCCATTCGACCACCAAGCGAAACATCGCATCGAGCGAGCACGTACTCG
GATGGAAGCCGGTCTTGTCGATCAGGATGATCTGGACGAAGAGCATCAGGGGCTCGCGCCAGCCGAACTG
TTCGCCAGGCTCAAGGCGCGCATGCCCGACGGCGAGGATCTCGTCGTGACCCATGGCGATGCCTGCTTGC
CGAATATCATGGTGGAAAATGGCCGCTTTTCTGGATTCATCGACTGTGGCCGGCTGGGTGTGGCGGACCG
CTATCAGGACATAGCGTTGGCTACCCGTGATATTGCTGAAGAGCTTGGCGGCGAATGGGCTGACCGCTTC
CTCGTGCTTTACGGTATCGCCGCTCCCGATTCGCAGCGCATCGCCTTCTATCGCCTTCTTGACGAGTTCT
TCTGATTCGAAGGCCTGTCGTGAATTCACTCCTCAGGTGCAGGCTGCCTATCAGAAGGTGGTGGCTGGTG
TGGCCAATGCCCTGGCTCACAAATACCACTGAGATCTTTTTCCCTCTGCCAAAAATTATGGGGACATCAT
GAAGCCCCTTGAGCATCTGACTTCTGGCTAATAAAGGAAATTTATTTTCATTGCAATAGTGTGTTGGAAT
TTTTTGTGTCTCTCACTCGGAAGGACATATGGGAGGGCAAATCATTTAAAACATCAGAATGAGTATTTGG
TTTAGAGTTTGGCAACATATGCCATATGCTGGCTGCCATGAACTAGCTACTCGGGACCCCTTACCGAAAC
ATCGCCGCATTCTGCAGAGGAGTCGAGTGTATGTAAACTTCTGACCCACTGGGAATGTGATGAAAGAAAT
AAAAGCTGAAATGAATCATTCTCTCTACTATTATTCTGATATTTCACATTCTTAAAATAAAGTGGTGATC
CTAACTGACCTAAGACAGGGAATTTTTACTAGGATTAAATGTCAGGAATTGTGAAAAAGTGAGTTTAAAT
GTATTTGGCTAAGGTGTATGTAAACTTCCGACTTCAACTGTATAGGGATCCGCTTCCTCGCTCACTGACT
CGCTGCGCTCGGTCGTTCGGCTGCGGCGAGCGGTATCAGCTCACTCAAAGGCGGTAATACGGTTATCCAC
AGAATCAGGGGATAACGCAGGAAAGAACATGTGAGCAAAAGGCCAGCAAAAGGCCAGGAACCGTAAAAAG
GCCGCGTTGCTGGCGTTTTTCCATAGGCTCCGCCCCCCTGACGAGCATCACAAAAATCGACGCTCAAGTC
AGAGGTGGCGAAACCCGACAGGACTATAAAGATACCAGGCGTTTCCCCCTGGAAGCTCCCTCGTGCGCTC
TCCTGTTCCGACCCTGCCGCTTACCGGATACCTGTCCGCCTTTCTCCCTTCGGGAAGCGTGGCGCTTTCT
CATAGCTCACGCTGTAGGTATCTCAGTTCGGTGTAGGTCGTTCGCTCCAAGCTGGGCTGTGTGCACGAAC
CCCCCGTTCAGCCCGACCGCTGCGCCTTATCCGGTAACTATCGTCTTGAGTCCAACCCGGTAAGACACGA
CTTATCGCCACTGGCAGCAGCCACTGGTAACAGGATTAGCAGAGCGAGGTATGTAGGCGGTGCTACAGAG
TTCTTGAAGTGGTGGCCTAACTACGGCTACACTAGAAGAACAGTATTTGGTATCTGCGCTCTGCTGAAGC
CAGTTACCTTCGGAAAAAGAGTTGGTAGCTCTTGATCCGGCAAACAAACCACCGCTGGTAGCGGTGGTTT
TTTTGTTTGCAAGCAGCAGATTACGCGCAGAAAAAAAGGATCTCAAGAAGATCCTTTGATCTTTTCTACG
GGGTCTGACGCTCAGTGGAACGAAAACTCACGTTAAGGGATTTTGGTCATGAGATTATCAAAAAGGATCT
TCACCTAGATCCTTTTAAATTAAAAATGAAGTTTTAAATCAATCTAAAGTATATATGAGTAAACTTGGTC
TGACAGTTACCAATGCTTAATCAGTGAGGCACCTATCTCAGCGATCTGTCTATTTCGTTCATCCATAGTT
GCCTGACTCCCCGTCGTGTAGATAACTACGATACGGGAGGGCTTACCATCTGGCCCCAGTGCTGCAATGA
TACCGCGAGACCCACGCTCACCGGCTCCAGATTTATCAGCAATAAACCAGCCAGCCGGAAGGGCCGAGCG
CAGAAGTGGTCCTGCAACTTTATCCGCCTCCATCCAGTCTATTAATTGTTGCCGGGAAGCTAGAGTAAGT
AGTTCGCCAGTTAATAGTTTGCGCAACGTTGTTGCCATTGCTACAGGCATCGTGGTGTCACGCTCGTCGT
TTGGTATGGCTTCATTCAGCTCCGGTTCCCAACGATCAAGGCGAGTTACATGATCCCCCATGTTGTGCAA
AAAAGCGGTTAGCTCCTTCGGTCCTCCGATCGTTGTCAGAAGTAAGTTGGCCGCAGTGTTATCACTCATG
GTTATGGCAGCACTGCATAATTCTCTTACTGTCATGCCATCCGTAAGATGCTTTTCTGTGACTGGTGAGT
ACTCAACCAAGTCATTCTGAGAATAGTGTATGCGGCGACCGAGTTGCTCTTGCCCGGCGTCAATACGGGA
TAATACCGCGCCACATAGCAGAACTTTAAAAGTGCTCATCATTGGAAAACGTTCTTCGGGGCGAAAACTC
TCAAGGATCTTACCGCTGTTGAGATCCAGTTCGATGTAACCCACTCGTGCACCCAACTGATCTTCAGCAT
CTTTTACTTTCACCAGCGTTTCTGGGTGAGCAAAAACAGGAAGGCAAAATGCCGCAAAAAAGGGAATAAG
GGCGACACGGAAATGTTGAATACTCATACTCTTCCTTTTTCAATATTATTGAAGCATTTATCAGGGTTAT
TGTCTCATGAGCGGATACATATTTGAATGTATTTAGAAAAATAAACAAATAGGGGTTCCGCGCACATTTC
CCCGAAAAGTGCCACCTGATGCGGTGTGAAATACCGCACAGATGCGTAAGGAGAAAATACCGCATCAGGA
AATTGTAAGCGTTAATATTTTGTTAAAATT
Features (pLannotate 1.2.2; 12 found; start..end, strand, type, name):
    299..320     -  promoter       SV40 promoter (fragment): SV40 enhancer and early promoter
    324..548     -  polyA_signal   bGH poly(A) signal: bovine growth hormone polyadenylation signal
    829..2010    -  promoter       EF-1α promoter: strong constitutive promoter for human elongation factor EF-1α
   2643..3344    +  CDS            dTomato: dTomato is a basic (constitutively fluorescent) orange fluorescent protein published in 2004, derived from Discosoma sp.. It is reported to be a somewhat slowly-maturing dimer with low acid sensitivity.
   3411..4202    +  CDS            neo: KKA2_KLEPN - Also known as kan, nptII. Experimental evidence at protein level: Swiss-Prot protein existence level 1. Resistance to kanamycin, neomycin, paromomycin, ribostamycin, butirosin and gentamicin B. From Klebsiella pneumoniae.
   4219..4299    +  CDS            HBB (fragment): HBB_PONPY - Experimental evidence at transcript level: Swiss-Prot protein existence level 2. Involved in oxygen transport from the lung to the various peripheral tissues. From Pongo pygmaeus (Bornean orangutan).
   4370..4425    +  polyA_signal   β-globin poly(A) signal: rabbit β-globin polyadenylation signal (Gil and Proudfoot, 1987)
   4988..5576    -  rep_origin     ori: high-copy-number ColE1/pMB1/pBR322/pUC origin of replication
   5747..6607    -  CDS            AmpR: β-lactamase; bla; confers resistance to ampicillin, carbenicillin, and related antibiotics
   6608..6712    -  promoter       AmpR promoter: bla
   6739..6789    +  misc_feature   bom (fragment): basis of mobility region from pBR322
   6790..6820    -  rep_origin     M13 ori (fragment): M13 bacteriophage origin of replication; arrow indicates direction of (+) strand synthesis
