[The description below was written by a language model from this plasmid's Addgene catalogue record and pLannotate feature annotations shown in this document.]
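Description:
pSBbi-RN is an empty Sleeping Beauty transposon backbone for making stably transgenic mammalian cell lines. It is built on pUC19 and totals about 6.8 kb. In bacteria it is maintained as a high-copy plasmid through the ColE1/pUC origin and selected with ampicillin via the β-lactamase gene and its native promoter. Short annotated fragments of the pBR322 bom region and an M13 origin appear to be backbone remnants.

The payload is organised around a constitutive bidirectional promoter arrangement, recorded as EF1a/RPBSA. In one direction, the EF-1α promoter drives transcription toward an SfiI cloning site intended for the gene of interest. As supplied, this site holds filler DNA, and it is followed by the bovine growth hormone polyadenylation signal. In the opposite direction, the RPBSA promoter is listed in the catalogue but not picked up by the automated annotation. It would drive the marker cassette: a red fluorescent protein, annotated as dTomato, followed by the neomycin phosphotransferase gene. This cassette ends in a β-globin-derived sequence and the rabbit β-globin poly(A) signal. The element linking the two marker reading frames is not stated in the record. The Sleeping Beauty inverted repeats that must flank the cargo are implied by the transposon description but are likewise not annotated in the feature table.

In use, a gene of interest replaces the filler by SfiI restriction cloning. Sleeping Beauty transposase, which this plasmid does not encode and which must be supplied separately, then integrates the cassette into the host genome. Integrants can be selected with G418 and tracked or sorted by red fluorescence, while the gene of interest is constitutively expressed.
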