Addgene plasmid #60519: pSBbi-RN
Purpose: (Empty Backbone) SB-transposon with constitutive bi-directional promoter, one side: SfiI cloning site for GOI (contains filler DNA), other side: RFP and neomycin resistance gene
Depositing lab: Eric Kowarz. Depositing organization: Goethe-Universitaet Frankfurt am Main. Publication: Optimized Sleeping Beauty transposons rapidly generate stable transgenic cell lines. Kowarz E, Loescher D, Marschalek R. Biotechnol J. 2015 Feb 4. doi: 10.1002/biot.201400821. PubMed 25650551.
Backbone
  Vector backbone: pUC19
  Backbone size (bp): 2021
  Vector type: Mammalian Expression ; Transposon
  Promoter: EF1a/RPBSA
  Selectable markers: Neomycin (select with G418)
Growth in bacteria
  Bacterial resistance: Ampicillin, 100 μg/mL
  Growth temperature: 37°C
  Growth strain: Top10
  Copy number: High Copy
Gene/Insert
  Cloning method: Restriction Enzyme
  Sequencing primers: 5′ GCCTCAGACAGTGGTTCAAAG; 3′ AGGCACAGTCGAGGCTGAT
Terms and licenses: Academic/Nonprofit Terms; Industry Terms: Not Available to Industry
How to cite: pSBbi-RN was a gift from Eric Kowarz (Addgene plasmid # 60519 ; http://n2t.net/addgene:60519 ; RRID:Addgene_60519)
