>Addgene plasmid #60519 | pSBbi-RN | addgene partial sequence | sequence record 100529 | DsRed1-C 5'-AGCTGGACATCACCTCCCACAACG-3'
GTACGAGCGCTCCGAGGGCCGCCACCACCTGTTCCTGTACGGCATGGACGAGCTGTACAAGGGCAGTGGA
GCTACTAACTTCAGCCTGCTGAAGCAGGCTGGTGACGTCGAGGAGAATCCTGGCCCCATGATTGAACAAG
ATGGATTGCACGCAGGTTCTCCGGCCGCTTGGGTGGAGAGGCTATTCGGCTATGACTGGGCACAACAGAC
AATCGGCTGCTCTGATGCCGCCGTGTTCCGGCTGTCAGCGCAGGGGCGCCCGGTTCTTTTTGTCAAGACC
GACCTGTCCGGTGCCCTGAATGAACTGCAGGACGAGGCAGCGCGGCTATCGTGGCTGGCCACGACGGGCG
TTCCTTGCGCAGCTGTGCTCGACGTTGTCACTGAAGCGGGAAGGGACTGGCTGCTATTGGGCGAAGTGCC
GGGGCAGGATCTCCTGTCATCTCACCTTGCTCCTGCCGAGAAAGTATCCATCATGGCTGATGCAATGCGG
CGGCTGCATACGCTTGATCCGGCTACCTGCCCATTCGACCACCAAGCGAAACATCGCATCGAGCGAGCAC
GTACTCGGATGGAAGCCGGTCTTGTCGATCAGGATGATCTGGACGAAGAGCATCAGGGGCTCGCGCCAGC
CGAACTGTTCGCCAGGCTCAAGGCGCGCATGCCCGACGGCGAGGATCTCGTCGTGACCCATGGCGATGCC
TGCTTGCCGAATATCATGGTGGAAAATGGCCGCTTTTCTGGATTCATCGACTGTGGCCGGCTGGGTGTGG
CGGACCGCTATCAGGACATAGCGTTGGCTACCCGTGATATTGCTGAAGAGCTTGGCGGCGAATGGGCTGA
CCGCTTCCTCGTGCTTTACGGTATCGCCGCTCCCGATTCGCAGCGCATCGCCTTCTATCGCCTTCTTGAC
GAGTTCTTCTGATTCGAAGGCC
