>Addgene plasmid #60519 | pSBbi-RN | addgene partial sequence | sequence record 100937 | BGH-rev 5'-TAGAAGGCACAGTCGAGG-3'
GCTTGGCCTGACAGGCCTTCGAATTAGTGAGAAGGAAAGACGCAACCAGGAAGCCCACCAAGAGAAAGAG
GCATTTCCTGAAAAGATTCCCCTTTTTGGAGAGCCCTACAAGGTATTTACTGAACACTAGACATTGAAGT
CCTGATTTATCACAATGTTGAACCCTATGATGAAACAATTCAGTATAATTGAGTTCGAAACTCGAGCCAT
GGTGGCCTCAGAGGCCAGCTTGGGGTAGTTTTCACGACACCTTAAATGGAAGAAAAAAACTTTGAACCAC
TGTCTGAGGCTTGAGAATGAACCAAGATCCAAACTCAAAAAGGGCAAATTCCAAGGAGAATTACATCAAG
TGCCAAGCTGGCCTAACTTCAGTCTCCACCCACTCAGTATGGGGAAACTCCATCGCATAAAACCCCTCCC
CCCAACCTAAAGACGACGTACTCCAAAAGCTCGAGAACTAATCGAGGTGCCTGGACGGCGCCCGGTACTC
CGTGGAGTCACATGAAGCGACGGCTGAGGACGGAAAGGCCCTTTTCCTTTGTGTGGGTGACTCACCCGCC
CGCTCTCCCGAGCGCCGCGTCCTCCATTTTGAGCTCCCTGCAGCAGGGCCGGGAAGCGGCCATCTTTCCG
CTCACGCAACTGGTGCCGACCGGGCCAGCCTTGCCGCCCAGGGCGGGGCGATACACGGCGGCGCGAGGCC
AGGCACCAGAGCAGGCCGGCCAGCTTGAGACTACCCCCGTCCGATTCTCGGTGGCCGCGCTCGCAGGCCC
CGCCTCGCCGAACATGTGCGCTGGGACGCACGGGCCCCGTCGCCGCCCGCGGCCCCAAAAACCGAAATAC
CAGTGTGCAGATCTTGGCCCGCATTTACAAGACTATCTTGCCAG
